>Addgene plasmid #218971 | MFVN-msYFP | addgene full sequence | sequence record 445646 | Addgene NGS Result
CTCGAGAAATCATAAAAAATTTATTTGCTTTGTGAGCGGATAACAATTATAATAGATTCAATTGTGAGCG
GATAACAATTTCACACAGAATTCATTAAAGAGGAGAAATTAACCATGTTTGTGAACATGGATAGCACTGA
GAGCCTGTTCACCGGGGTGGTGCCCATCCTGGTCGAGCTGGACGGCGACGTAAACGGCCACAAGTTCAGC
GTGCGCGGCGAGGGCGAGGGCGATGCCACCAACGGCAAGCTGACCCTGAAGCTGATCTGCACCACCGGCA
AGCTGCCCGTGCCCTGGCCCACCCTCGTGACCACCCTGGGCTACGGCGTGCAGTGCTTCGCCCGCTACCC
CGACCACATGAAGCAGCACGACTTCTTCAAGTCCGCCATGCCCGAAGGCTACGTCCAGGAGCGCACCATC
ACCTTCAAGGACGACGGCACCTACAAGACCCGCGCCGAGGTGAAGTTCGAGGGCGACACCCTGGTGAACC
GCATCGAGCTGAAGGGCATCGACTTCAAGGAGGACGGCAACATCCTGGGGCACAAGCTGGAGTACAACTT
CAACAGCCACAACGTCTATATCACCGCCGACAAGCAGAAGAACGGCATCAAGGCCAACTTCAAGATCCGC
CACAACGTGGAGGACGGCGGCGTGCAGCTCGCCGACCACTACCAGCAGAACACCCCCATCGGCGACGGCC
CCGTGCTGCTGCCCGACAACCACTACCTGAGCTACCAGTCCAAGCTGAGCAAAGACCCCAACGAGAAGCG
CGATCACATGGTCCTGCTGGAGTTCGTGACCGCCGCCGGGATCACTCACGGCAGCTCCGGCTCCAGCGGG
TAAAGCGGCCGCAAGCTTAATTAGCTGAGCTTGGACTCCTGTTGATAGATCCAGTAATGACCTCAGAACT
CCATCTGGATTTGTTCAGAACGCTCGGTTGCCGCCGGGCGTTTTTTATTGGTGAGAATCCAAGCTAGCTT
GGCGAGATTTTCAGGAGCTAAGGAAGCTAAAATGGAGAAAAAAATCACTGGATATACCACCGTTGATATA
TCCCAATGGCATCGTAAAGAACATTTTGAGGCATTTCAGTCAGTTGCTCAATGTACCTATAACCAGACCG
TTCAGCTGGATATTACGGCCTTTTTAAAGACCGTAAAGAAAAATAAGCACAAGTTTTATCCGGCCTTTAT
TCACATTCTTGCCCGCCTGATGAATGCTCATCCGGAATTTCGTATGGCAATGAAAGACGGTGAGCTGGTG
ATATGGGATAGTGTTCACCCTTGTTACACCGTTTTCCATGAGCAAACTGAAACGTTTTCATCGCTCTGGA
GTGAATACCACGACGATTTCCGGCAGTTTCTACACATATATTCGCAAGATGTGGCGTGTTACGGTGAAAA
CCTGGCCTATTTCCCTAAAGGGTTTATTGAGAATATGTTTTTCGTCTCAGCCAATCCCTGGGTGAGTTTC
ACCAGTTTTGATTTAAACGTGGCCAATATGGACAACTTCTTCGCCCCCGTTTTCACCATGCATGGGCAAA
TATTATACGCAAGGCGACAAGGTGCTGATGCCGCTGGCGATTCAGGTTCATCATGCCGTTTGTGATGGCT
TCCATGTCGGCAGAATGCTTAATGAATTACAACAGTACTGCGATGAGTGGCAGGGCGGGGCGTAATTTTT
TTAAGGCAGTTATTGGTGCCCTTAAACGCCTGGGGTAATGACTCTCTAGCTTGAGGCATCAAATAAAACG
AAAGGCTCAGTCGAAAGACTGGGCCTTTCGTTTTATCTGTTGTTTGTCGGTGAACGCTCTCCTGAGTAGG
ACAAATCCGCCCTCTAGAGCTGCCTCGCGCGTTTCGGTGATGACGGTGAAAACCTCTGACACATGCAGCT
CCCGGAGACGGTCACAGCTTGTCTGTAAGCGGATGCCGGGAGCAGACAAGCCCGTCAGGGCGCGTCAGCG
GGTGTTGGCGGGTGTCGGGGCGCAGCCATGACCCAGTCACGTAGCGATAGCGGAGTGTATACTGGCTTAA
CTATGCGGCATCAGAGCAGATTGTACTGAGAGTGCACCATATGCGGTGTGAAATACCGCACAGATGCGTA
AGGAGAAAATACCGCATCAGGCGCTCTTCCGCTTCCTCGCTCACTGACTCGCTGCGCTCGGTCGTTCGGC
TGCGGCGAGCGGTATCAGCTCACTCAAAGGCGGTAATACGGTTATCCACAGAATCAGGGGATAACGCAGG
AAAGAACATGTGAGCAAAAGGCCAGCAAAAGGCCAGGAACCGTAAAAAGGCCGCGTTGCTGGCGTTTTTC
CATAGGCTCCGCCCCCCTGACGAGCATCACAAAAATCGACGCTCAAGTCAGAGGTGGCGAAACCCGACAG
GACTATAAAGATACCAGGCGTTTCCCCCTGGAAGCTCCCTCGTGCGCTCTCCTGTTCCGACCCTGCCGCT
TACCGGATACCTGTCCGCCTTTCTCCCTTCGGGAAGCGTGGCGCTTTCTCATAGCTCACGCTGTAGGTAT
CTCAGTTCGGTGTAGGTCGTTCGCTCCAAGCTGGGCTGTGTGCACGAACCCCCCGTTCAGCCCGACCGCT
GCGCCTTATCCGGTAACTATCGTCTTGAGTCCAACCCGGTAAGACACGACTTATCGCCACTGGCAGCAGC
CACTGGTAACAGGATTAGCAGAGCGAGGTATGTAGGCGGTGCTACAGAGTTCTTGAAGTGGTGGCCTAAC
TACGGCTACACTAGAAGGACAGTATTTGGTATCTGCGCTCTGCTGAAGCCAGTTACCTTCGGAAAAAGAG
TTGGTAGCTCTTGATCCGGCAAACAAACCACCGCTGGTAGCGGTGGTTTTTTTGTTTGCAAGCAGCAGAT
TACGCGCAGAAAAAAAGGATCTCAAGAAGATCCTTTGATCTTTTCTACGGGGTCTGACGCTCAGTGGAAC
GAAAACTCACGTTAAGGGATTTTGGTCATGAGATTATCAAAAAGGATCTTCACCTAGATCCTTTTAAATT
AAAAATGAAGTTTTAAATCAATCTAAAGTATATATGAGTAAACTTGGTCTGACAGTTACCAATGCTTAAT
CAGTGAGGCACCTATCTCAGCGATCTGTCTATTTCGTTCATCCATAGTTGCCTGACTCCCCGTCGTGTAG
ATAACTACGATACGGGAGGGCTTACCATCTGGCCCCAGTGCTGCAATGATACCGCGAGACCCACGCTCAC
CGGCTCCAGATTTATCAGCAATAAACCAGCCAGCCGGAAGGGCCGAGCGCAGAAGTGGTCCTGCAACTTT
ATCCGCCTCCATCCAGTCTATTAATTGTTGCCGGGAAGCTAGAGTAAGTAGTTCGCCAGTTAATAGTTTG
CGCAACGTTGTTGCCATTGCTACAGGCATCGTGGTGTCACGCTCGTCGTTTGGTATGGCTTCATTCAGCT
CCGGTTCCCAACGATCAAGGCGAGTTACATGATCCCCCATGTTGTGCAAAAAAGCGGTTAGCTCCTTCGG
TCCTCCGATCGTTGTCAGAAGTAAGTTGGCCGCAGTGTTATCACTCATGGTTATGGCAGCACTGCATAAT
TCTCTTACTGTCATGCCATCCGTAAGATGCTTTTCTGTGACTGGTGAGTACTCAACCAAGTCATTCTGAG
AATAGTGTATGCGGCGACCGAGTTGCTCTTGCCCGGCGTCAATACGGGATAATACCGCGCCACATAGCAG
AACTTTAAAAGTGCTCATCATTGGAAAACGTTCTTCGGGGCGAAAACTCTCAAGGATCTTACCGCTGTTG
AGATCCAGTTCGATGTAACCCACTCGTGCACCCAACTGATCTTCAGCATCTTTTACTTTCACCAGCGTTT
CTGGGTGAGCAAAAACAGGAAGGCAAAATGCCGCAAAAAAGGGAATAAGGGCGACACGGAAATGTTGAAT
ACTCATACTCTTCCTTTTTCAATATTATTGAAGCATTTATCAGGGTTATTGTCTCATGAGCGGATACATA
TTTGAATGTATTTAGAAAAATAAACAAATAGGGGTTCCGCGCACATTTCCCCGAAAAGTGCCACCTGCTA
AGAAACCATTATTATCATGACATTAACCTATAAAAATAGGCGTATCACGAGGCCCTTTCGTCTTCAC
Features (pLannotate 1.2.2; 12 found; start..end, strand, type, name):
     10..54      +  promoter       T5 promoter: bacteriophage T5 promoter for E. coli RNA polymerase, with embedded lac operator
     62..78      +  protein_bind   lac operator: The lac repressor binds to the lac operator to inhibit transcription in E. coli. This inhibition can be relieved by adding lactose or isopropyl-β-D-thiogalactopyranoside (IPTG). lac repressor encoded by lacI
    127..816     +  CDS            msGFP2: photostable monomeric superfolder GFP (Valbuena et al., 2020)
    874..968     +  terminator     lambda t0 terminator: transcription terminator from phage lambda
    983..1011    +  promoter       cat promoter (fragment): promoter of the E. coli cat gene encoding chloramphenicol acetyltransferase
   1012..1675    +  CDS            CmR (fragment): chloramphenicol acetyltransferase; cat; confers resistance to chloramphenicol
   1740..1826    +  terminator     rrnB T1 terminator: Escherichia coli rrnB; transcription terminator T1 from the E. coli rrnB gene
   1838..1879    +  CDS            rop (fragment): Rop protein, which maintains plasmids at low copy number; rop
   1981..2121    +  misc_feature   bom: basis of mobility region from pBR322
   2307..2895    -  rep_origin     ori: high-copy-number ColE1/pMB1/pBR322/pUC origin of replication
   3066..3926    -  CDS            AmpR: β-lactamase; bla; confers resistance to ampicillin, carbenicillin, and related antibiotics
   3927..4031    -  promoter       AmpR promoter: bla
