[The description below was written by a language model from this plasmid's Addgene catalogue record and pLannotate feature annotations shown in this document.]
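Description:
MFVN-msYFP is a 4.1 kb bacterial expression plasmid built on the pQ60NA backbone and designed to produce, in E. coli, a yellow fluorescent protein (msYFP) carrying the first four amino acids of proinsulin at its N-terminus, as reflected in the MFVN of the construct name. It replicates from a ColE1/pMB1-family origin. The pBR322 bom region and a short fragment of rop lie nearby, and the record lists the copy number as unknown. Selection is with ampicillin, through a β-lactamase gene driven by its own bla promoter. The feature table also shows a fragment of the cat promoter and a partial chloramphenicol acetyltransferase coding sequence followed by the rrnB T1 terminator. Both are annotated only as fragments, and chloramphenicol is not listed as a selection marker.

The expression cassette uses the bacteriophage T5 promoter, which is recognised by E. coli RNA polymerase. The promoter contains an embedded lac operator and is followed by a second one, so transcription is repressed by LacI and can be induced with IPTG. No lacI gene is annotated on the plasmid, so the repressor would have to come from the host strain. The fluorescent protein open reading frame lies downstream and ends at the phage lambda t0 terminator. The annotation software labelled this coding sequence as msGFP2, a photostable monomeric superfolder GFP. This most likely reflects close sequence similarity between msYFP and that protein rather than a discrepancy with the catalogue entry. The record states only that the plasmid is for bacterial expression of this short proinsulin-peptide fusion and gives no further detail on downstream experimental use.
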