Addgene plasmid #218971: MFVN-msYFP
Purpose: Expresses the first 4 aa of proinsulin fused to msYFP in bacteria
Depositing lab: Benjamin Glick. Depositing organization: University of Chicago.
Backbone
  Vector backbone: pQ60NA
  Vector type: Bacterial Expression
Growth in bacteria
  Bacterial resistance: Ampicillin, 100 μg/mL
  Growth temperature: 37°C
  Growth strain: XL1 Blue
  Copy number: Unknown
Gene/Insert
  Gene/Insert name: MFVN-msYFP
  Tag / fusion protein: msYFP
Terms and licenses: Academic/Nonprofit Terms; Industry Terms: Not Available to Industry
How to cite: MFVN-msYFP was a gift from Benjamin Glick (Addgene plasmid # 218971 ; http://n2t.net/addgene:218971 ; RRID:Addgene_218971)
